Addgene plasmid #32518: pOZ-Pax7-FH-C-puro
Depositing lab: Andrew Lassar. Depositing organization: Harvard Medical School. Publication: Id3 is a direct transcriptional target of Pax7 in quiescent satellite cells. Kumar D, Shadrach JL, Wagers AJ, Lassar AB. Mol Biol Cell. 2009 Jul;20(14):3170-7. Epub 2009 May 20. 10.1091/mbc.e08-12-1185 PubMed 19458195.
Backbone
  Vector backbone: pOZ-FH-C-Puro
  Backbone manufacturer: Addgene plasmid #32516
  Backbone size w/o insert (bp): 7900
  Vector type: Mammalian Expression, Retroviral
  Selectable markers: Puromycin
Growth in bacteria
  Bacterial resistance: Ampicillin, 100 μg/mL
  Growth temperature: 37°C
  Growth strain: DH5alpha
  Copy number: High Copy
Gene/Insert
  Gene/Insert name: Pax7d
  Species: M. musculus (mouse)
  Entrez Gene: Pax7 (a.k.a. Pax-7)
  Tag / fusion protein: FLAG and HA (C terminal on backbone)
  Cloning method: Restriction Enzyme; 5′ cloning site BglII (not destroyed); 3′ cloning site XhoI (not destroyed)
  Sequencing primers: 5′ pBMN5'
Terms and licenses: Academic/Nonprofit Terms; Industry Terms: Not Available to Industry
How to cite: pOZ-Pax7-FH-C-puro was a gift from Andrew Lassar (Addgene plasmid # 32518 ; http://n2t.net/addgene:32518 ; RRID:Addgene_32518)
