[The description below was written by a language model from this plasmid's Addgene catalogue record.]
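Description:
pOZ-Pax7-FH-C-puro is a retroviral mammalian expression plasmid built on the pOZ-FH-C-Puro backbone, which is listed at about 7.9 kb without insert. It is propagated in E. coli as a high-copy plasmid under ampicillin selection. Mammalian cells that have taken up the construct can be selected with puromycin. As a retroviral vector it is intended to be packaged into viral particles and delivered by transduction, giving stable integration of the expression cassette into target cells. No feature table is available, and the record does not state the promoter driving the insert, the arrangement linking the insert to the puromycin marker, or the viral elements present.

The payload is mouse Pax7, recorded as the Pax7d form, cloned between BglII and XhoI sites that both remain intact. Pax7 is a paired-box transcription factor associated with skeletal muscle satellite cells. The backbone supplies FLAG and HA epitope tags in frame at the C terminus, so the protein is expressed as a doubly tagged fusion. Tandem FLAG-HA tagging of this kind is commonly used for detection by immunoblotting or immunostaining. It is also used for sequential affinity purification of the tagged protein and its partners, and for chromatin immunoprecipitation with tag-specific antibodies. The associated publication concerns the identification of Id3 as a direct transcriptional target of Pax7 in quiescent satellite cells. This is consistent with using the construct to express tagged Pax7 stably in cells in order to study its target genes and transcriptional activity.
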