>Addgene plasmid #32518 | pOZ-Pax7-FH-C-puro | depositor partial sequence | sequence record 37358 | Pax7
AGATCTGCCACCATGGCGGCGCTGCCCGGCACGGTACCGAGAATGATGAGACCCGGCCCGGGGCAGAACT
ACCCGCGCACCGGCTTCCCCCTGGAGGTGTCCACCCCTCTTGGCCAAGGCCGGGTCAATCAGCTTGGTGG
GGTCTTCATCAATGGTCGACCCCTGCCGAACCACATCCGTCACAAGATAGTGGAAATGGCCCACCATGGC
ATCCGGCCCTGCGTCATCTCCCGTCAGCTCCGTGTTTCTCATGGTTGTGTCTCCAAGATTCTGTGCCGAT
ATCAGGAGACTGGGTCCATCCGGCCCGGGGCTATCGGAGGCAGCAAGCCCAGACAGGTGGCGACTCCGGA
TGTGGAGAAAAAGATTGAGGAGTATAAGAGAGAGAACCCCGGGATGTTCAGCTGGGAAATCCGGGACCGG
CTGCTGAAGGACGGTCACTGCGACCGAAGCACGGTGCCCTCAGTGAGTTCGATTAGCCGAGTGCTCAGAA
TCAAGTTCGGGAAGAAAGAGGACGACGAGGAAGGAGACAAGAAAGAAGAAGATGGCGAGAAGAAAGCCAA
ACACAGCATCGATGGCATCCTGGGCGACAAAGGGAACCGTCTGGATGAGGGCTCAGATGTGGAATCAGAA
CCCGACCTCCCCCTGAAGCGCAAGCAGCGCCGCAGTCGGACCACGTTCACAGCCGAGCAGCTGGAGGAGC
TAGAGAAGGCCTTTGAGAGGACCCACTACCCGGACATCTACACCCGGGAGGAGCTGGCACAGAGGACCAA
GCTCACGGAGGCACGCGTCCAGGTCTGGTTCAGTAACCGGCGTGCCCGCTGGCGCAAGCAGGCAGGAGCT
AACCAGCTGGCCGCCTTCAACCACCTTCTGCCGGGAGGTTTCCCACCCACCGGCATGCCCACGCTGCCAC
CCTACCAGCTGCCGGACTCTACCTACCCCACCACCACCATCTCCCAAGATGGGGGCAGCACAGTACACAG
GCCCCAGCCCCTTCCGCCATCAACCATGCATCAGGGTGGGCTGGCTGCGGCCGCTGCAGCAGCAGACACC
AGCTCTGCCTACGGAGCCCGCCACAGCTTCTCCAGCTACTCTGACAGCTTCATGAACCCTGGGGCTCCCT
CCAACCACATGAACCCTGTCAGCAATGGCCTGTCTCCTCAGGTCATGAGCATCCTTAGCAACCCGAGTGC
CGTGCCTCCACAGCCCCAGGCCGACTTCTCCATCTCCCCGCTGCATGGAGGCCTGGACTCGGCTTCCTCC
ATCTCAGCCAGCTGCAGCCAACGGGCCGACTCCATCAAGCCAGGAGACAGCTTGCCCACGTCCCAGTCTT
ACTGCCCACCCACCTTCAGCACCACTGGCTACAGTGTGGACCCTGTGGCTGGCTACCAGTACAGCCAGTA
TGGCCAAACTGCTGTTGATTACCTGGCCAAAAACGTGAGCCTGTCCACACAGCGCCGTATGAAGCTTGGG
GAACACTCCGCTGTGCTGGGACTTCTTCCTGTGGAAACGGGACAAGCCTACCTCGAGGAATCCGCGGCCG
CTGGAGGAGACTACAAGGACGACGATGACAAGTCGGCCGCTGGAGGATACCCCTACGACGTGCCCGACTA
CGCCTAG
