>Addgene plasmid #32518 | pOZ-Pax7-FH-C-puro | addgene partial sequence | sequence record 38163 | IRES-R 5'-CCTCACATTGCCAAAAGACG-3'
CGCACACCGGCCTTATTCCAAGCGGCTTCGGCCAGTAACGTTAGGGGGGGGGGCGGAATTGATCCCGCTA
GAGGGAAACCGTTGTGTCTCCCGGATCTCTCGATGCGGCCCTAGGCGTAATCGGGCACGTCGTAGGGGTA
TCCTCCAGCGGCCGACTTGTCATCGTCGTCCTTGTAGTCTCCTCCAGCGGCCGCGAATTCCTCGAGGTAG
GCTTGTCCCGTTTCCACAGGAAGAAGTCCCAGCACAGCGGAATGTTCCCCAAGCTTCATACGGCGCTGTG
TGGACAGGCTCACGTTTTTGGCCAGGTAATCAACAGCAGTTTGGCCATACTGGCTGTACTGGTAGCCAGC
CACAGGGTCCACACTGTAGCCAGTGGTGCTGAAGGTGGGTGGGCAGTAAGACTGGGACGTGGGCAAGCTG
TCTCCTGGCTTGATGGAGTCGGCCCGTTGGCTGCAGCTGGCTGAAATGGAGGAAGCC
