>Addgene plasmid #32518 | pOZ-Pax7-FH-C-puro | addgene partial sequence | sequence record 38499 | mPax7-F 5'-CAACCACATGAACCCTGTCA-3'
CATCCTTAGCAACCCGAGTGCCGTGCCTCCACAGCCCCAGGCCGACTTCTCCATCTCCCCGCTGCATGGA
GGCCTGGACTCGGCTTCCTCCATCTCAGCCAGCTGCAGCCAACGGGCCGACTCCATCAAGCCAGGAGACA
GCTTGCCCACGTCCCAGTCTTACTGCCCACCCACCTTCAGCACCACTGGCTACAGTGTGGACCCTGTGGC
TGGCTACCAGTACAGCCAGTATGGCCAAACTGCTGTTGATTACCTGGCCAAAAACGTGAGCCTGTCCACA
CAGCGCCGTATGAAGCTTGGGGAACACTCCGCTGTGCTGGGACTTCTTCCTGTGGAAACGGGACAAGCCT
ACCTCGAGGAATTCGCGGCCGCTGGAGGAGACTACAAGGACGACGATGACAAGTCGGCCGCTGGAGGATA
CCCCTACGACGTGCCCGACTACGCCTAGGGCCGCATCGAGAGATCCGGGAGACACAACGGTTTCCCTCTA
GCGGGATCAATTCCGCCCCCCCCCCTAACGTTACTGGNCGAANCCGCTTGGAATAAGGNCGGTGTGCGTT
TGTCTATATGTTATTTTCCACCATATTGNCGTCTTTTGGCAATGTGAGGGCCCGGAAACCTGGNCCTGTC
TTCTTGACGAGCATTCCTAGGGGTCTTTNCCCTCTCGCCAAAGGAATGCAAGGTCTGTTGAATGTCGTGA
AGGAAGCANTTCCTCTGGAAGCTTCTTGAAGACAAACAACGTCTGTAGCGACCCTTTGCAGGCAGCGGAA
CCCCCCACCTGGNGACAGGTGCCTCTGCGGCCAAAAGCCA
